Addgene plasmid #169450: pHR-U6-sgRNA-CMV-puro
Purpose: backbone for sgRNA expression
Depositing lab: Stanley Qi. Depositing organization: Stanford University. Publication: CRISPR-Mediated Programmable 3D Genome Positioning and Nuclear Organization. Wang H, Xu X, Nguyen CM, Liu Y, Gao Y, Lin X, Daley T, Kipniss NH, La Russa M, Qi LS. Cell. 2018 Nov 15;175(5):1405-1417.e14. doi: 10.1016/j.cell.2018.09.013. Epub 2018 Oct 11. PubMed 30318144.
Backbone
  Vector backbone: pHR
  Vector type: Lentiviral
  Selectable markers: Puromycin
Growth in bacteria
  Bacterial resistance: Ampicillin, 100 μg/mL
  Growth temperature: 37°C
  Growth strain: NEB Stable
  Copy number: Unknown
Gene/Insert
  Gene/Insert name: sgRNA
Terms and licenses: Academic/Nonprofit Terms; Industry Terms: Not Available to Industry
How to cite: pHR-U6-sgRNA-CMV-puro was a gift from Stanley Qi (Addgene plasmid # 169450 ; http://n2t.net/addgene:169450 ; RRID:Addgene_169450)
