[The description below was written by a language model from this plasmid's Addgene catalogue record and pLannotate feature annotations shown in this document.]
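Description:
pHR-U6-sgRNA-CMV-puro is a lentiviral transfer plasmid built on the pHR backbone and intended as a backbone for expressing single guide RNAs in mammalian cells. In bacteria it is maintained through a high-copy ColE1/pUC-type origin and an ampicillin resistance gene (β-lactamase with its own promoter). The 7.6 kb sequence carries the usual HIV-1-derived elements of a packaging-competent vector genome. A CMV enhancer/promoter is placed upstream of a truncated 5' LTR to drive genomic RNA transcription in producer cells. This is followed by the Ψ packaging signal with a partial gag fragment, the Rev response element for Rev-dependent nuclear export, and the cPPT/CTS. On the 3' side a WPRE enhances transcript expression, followed by a residual nef fragment and a second truncated LTR.

The payload consists of two expression units. The first contains the Streptococcus pyogenes Cas9 guide RNA scaffold. The plasmid name indicates it is driven by a U6 promoter, although the automated annotation did not flag a U6 element, and the record does not state any particular targeting sequence. The second is a CMV enhancer/promoter driving puromycin N-acetyltransferase, allowing puromycin selection of transduced cells. Two loxP sites in the same orientation flank the region spanning the sgRNA scaffold and the CMV-puro cassette, so in principle Cre recombinase could excise these elements, though the record does not describe this use. The plasmid was deposited with work on CRISPR-mediated programmable 3D genome positioning and nuclear organization. It supplies stably integrated, selectable sgRNA expression to be paired with a separately delivered Cas9 or dCas9 protein.
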