Features (pLannotate 1.2.2; 23 found; start..end, strand, type, name):
     37..240     +  promoter       CMV promoter: human cytomegalovirus (CMV) immediate early promoter
    274..870     +  CDS            PuroR: puromycin N-acetyltransferase; pac from Streptomyces alboniger; confers resistance to puromycin
    956..989     +  protein_bind   loxP: Cre-mediated recombination occurs in the 8-bp core sequence (GCATACAT). Cre recombinase
   1022..1045    +  misc_feature   MCS (fragment): pBluescript multiple cloning site
   1045..1633    +  misc_feature   WPRE: woodchuck hepatitis virus posttranscriptional regulatory element
   1634..1653    +  misc_feature   MCS (fragment): pBluescript multiple cloning site
   1655..2155    +  CDS            nef (fragment): NEF_HV1LA - Experimental evidence at protein level: Swiss-Prot protein existence level 1. Extracellular Nef protein targets CD4(+) T-lymphocytes for apoptosis by interacting with CXCR4 surface receptors. From Human immunodeficiency virus type 1 group M subtype B (isolate Lai) (HIV-1).
   2162..2342    +  LTR            5' LTR (truncated): truncated 5' long terminal repeat (LTR) from HIV-1
   2404..2992    -  rep_origin     ori: high-copy-number ColE1/pMB1/pBR322/pUC origin of replication
   3163..4023    -  CDS            AmpR: β-lactamase; bla; confers resistance to ampicillin, carbenicillin, and related antibiotics
   4024..4128    -  promoter       AmpR promoter: bla
   4187..4239    -  misc_feature   bom (fragment): basis of mobility region from pBR322
   4394..4773    +  enhancer       CMV enhancer: human cytomegalovirus immediate early enhancer
   4774..4973    +  promoter       CMV promoter: human cytomegalovirus (CMV) immediate early promoter
   4991..5171    +  LTR            5' LTR (truncated): truncated 5' long terminal repeat (LTR) from HIV-1
   5218..5343    +  misc_feature   HIV-1 Ψ: packaging signal of human immunodeficiency virus type 1
   5327..5665    +  CDS            HIV-1 gag (fragment): gag protein from human immunodeficiency virus 1; gag
   5840..6073    +  misc_feature   RRE: The Rev response element (RRE) of HIV-1 allows for Rev-dependent mRNA export from the nucleus to the cytoplasm.
   6450..6550    +  CDS            Rev (fragment): human immunodeficiency virus 1 (HIV-1) Rev protein; rev; enhances nuclear export of unspliced and incompletely spliced viral mRNAs
   6600..6717    +  misc_feature   cPPT/CTS: central polypurine tract and central termination sequence of HIV-1
   6970..7003    +  protein_bind   loxP: Cre-mediated recombination occurs in the 8-bp core sequence (GCATACAT). Cre recombinase
   7111..7186    +  misc_RNA       gRNA scaffold: guide RNA scaffold for the Streptococcus pyogenes CRISPR/Cas9 system
   7311..36      +  enhancer       CMV enhancer (across the origin): human cytomegalovirus immediate early enhancer
>Addgene plasmid #169450 | pHR-U6-sgRNA-CMV-puro | addgene full sequence | sequence record 334832 | Addgene NGS Result
CAGTACATCTACGTATTAGTCATCGCTATTACCATGGTGATGCGGTTTTGGCAGTACATCAATGGGCGTG
GATAGCGGTTTGACTCACGGGGATTTCCAAGTCTCCACCCCATTGACGTCAATGGGAGTTTGTTTTGGCA
CCAAAATCAACGGGACTTTCCAAAATGTCGTAACAACTCCGCCCCATTGACGCAAATGGGCGGTAGGCGT
GTACGGTGGGAGGTCTATATAAGCAGAGCTGGTTTAGTGAACCGTCAGATCCGCTAGCCCACCATGACCG
AGTACAAGCCCACGGTGCGCCTCGCCACCCGCGACGACGTCCCCCGGGCCGTACGCACCCTCGCCGCCGC
GTTCGCCGACTACCCCGCCACGCGCCACACCGTCGACCCGGACCGCCACATCGAGCGGGTCACCGAGCTG
CAAGAACTCTTCCTCACGCGCGTCGGGCTCGACATCGGCAAGGTGTGGGTCGCGGACGACGGCGCCGCGG
TGGCGGTCTGGACCACGCCGGAGAGCGTCGAAGCGGGGGCGGTGTTCGCCGAGATCGGCCCGCGCATGGC
CGAGTTGAGCGGTTCCCGGCTGGCCGCGCAGCAACAGATGGAAGGCCTCCTGGCGCCGCACCGGCCCAAG
GAGCCCGCGTGGTTCCTGGCCACCGTCGGCGTCTCGCCCGACCACCAGGGCAAGGGTCTGGGCAGCGCCG
TCGTGCTCCCCGGAGTGGAGGCGGCCGAGCGCGCCGGGGTGCCCGCCTTCCTGGAGACCTCCGCGCCCCG
CAACCTCCCCTTCTACGAGCGGCTCGGCTTCACCGTCACCGCCGACGTCGAGGTGCCCGAAGGACCGCGC
ACCTGGTGCATGACCCGCAAGCCCGGTGCCGGATCGGGAGAGGGCAGAGGAAGTCTGCTAACATGCGGTG
ACGTCGAGGAGAATCCTGGCCCACCGGAATTCGTCGAGGGACCTAATAACTTCGTATAGCATACATTATA
CGAAGTTATACATGTTTAAGGGTTCCGGTTCCACTAGGTACAATTCGATATCAAGCTTATCGATAATCAA
CCTCTGGATTACAAAATTTGTGAAAGATTGACTGGTATTCTTAACTATGTTGCTCCTTTTACGCTATGTG
GATACGCTGCTTTAATGCCTTTGTATCATGCTATTGCTTCCCGTATGGCTTTCATTTTCTCCTCCTTGTA
TAAATCCTGGTTGCTGTCTCTTTATGAGGAGTTGTGGCCCGTTGTCAGGCAACGTGGCGTGGTGTGCACT
GTGTTTGCTGACGCAACCCCCACTGGTTGGGGCATTGCCACCACCTGTCAGCTCCTTTCCGGGACTTTCG
CTTTCCCCCTCCCTATTGCCACGGCGGAACTCATCGCCGCCTGCCTTGCCCGCTGCTGGACAGGGGCTCG
GCTGTTGGGCACTGACAATTCCGTGGTGTTGTCGGGGAAATCATCGTCCTTTCCTTGGCTGCTCGCCTGT
GTTGCCACCTGGATTCTGCGCGGGACGTCCTTCTGCTACGTCCCTTCGGCCCTCAATCCAGCGGACCTTC
CTTCCCGCGGCCTGCTGCCGGCTCTGCGGCCTCTTCCGCGTCTTCGCCTTCGCCCTCAGACGAGTCGGAT
CTCCCTTTGGGCCGCCTCCCCGCATCGATACCGTCGACCTCGATCGAGACCTAGAAAAACATGGAGCAAT
CACAAGTAGCAATACAGCAGCTACCAATGCTGATTGTGCCTGGCTAGAAGCACAAGAGGAGGAGGAGGTG
GGTTTTCCAGTCACACCTCAGGTACCTTTAAGACCAATGACTTACAAGGCAGCTGTAGATCTTAGCCACT
TTTTAAAAGAAAAGGGGGGACTGGAAGGGCTAATTCACTCCCAACGAAGACAAGATATCCTTGATCTGTG
GATCTACCACACACAAGGCTACTTCCCTGATTGGCAGAACTACACACCAGGGCCAGGGATCAGATATCCA
CTGACCTTTGGATGGTGCTACAAGCTAGTACCAGTTGAGCAAGAGAAGGTAGAAGAAGCCAATGAAGGAG
AGAACACCCGCTTGTTACACCCTGTGAGCCTGCATGGGATGGATGACCCGGAGAGAGAAGTATTAGAGTG
GAGGTTTGACAGCCGCCTAGCATTTCATCACATGGCCCGAGAGCTGCATCCGGACTGTACTGGGTCTCTC
TGGTTAGACCAGATCTGAGCCTGGGAGCTCTCTGGCTAACTAGGGAACCCACTGCTTAAGCCTCAATAAA
GCTTGCCTTGAGTGCTTCAAGTAGTGTGTGCCCGTCTGTTGTGTGACTCTGGTAACTAGAGATCCCTCAG
ACCCTTTTAGTCAGTGTGGAAAATCTCTAGCAGCATGTGAGCAAAAGGCCAGCAAAAGGCCAGGAACCGT
AAAAAGGCCGCGTTGCTGGCGTTTTTCCATAGGCTCCGCCCCCCTGACGAGCATCACAAAAATCGACGCT
CAAGTCAGAGGTGGCGAAACCCGACAGGACTATAAAGATACCAGGCGTTTCCCCCTGGAAGCTCCCTCGT
GCGCTCTCCTGTTCCGACCCTGCCGCTTACCGGATACCTGTCCGCCTTTCTCCCTTCGGGAAGCGTGGCG
CTTTCTCATAGCTCACGCTGTAGGTATCTCAGTTCGGTGTAGGTCGTTCGCTCCAAGCTGGGCTGTGTGC
ACGAACCCCCCGTTCAGCCCGACCGCTGCGCCTTATCCGGTAACTATCGTCTTGAGTCCAACCCGGTAAG
ACACGACTTATCGCCACTGGCAGCAGCCACTGGTAACAGGATTAGCAGAGCGAGGTATGTAGGCGGTGCT
ACAGAGTTCTTGAAGTGGTGGCCTAACTACGGCTACACTAGAAGAACAGTATTTGGTATCTGCGCTCTGC
TGAAGCCAGTTACCTTCGGAAAAAGAGTTGGTAGCTCTTGATCCGGCAAACAAACCACCGCTGGTAGCGG
TGGTTTTTTTGTTTGCAAGCAGCAGATTACGCGCAGAAAAAAAGGATCTCAAGAAGATCCTTTGATCTTT
TCTACGGGGTCTGACGCTCAGTGGAACGAAAACTCACGTTAAGGGATTTTGGTCATGAGATTATCAAAAA
GGATCTTCACCTAGATCCTTTTAAATTAAAAATGAAGTTTTAAATCAATCTAAAGTATATATGAGTAAAC
TTGGTCTGACAGTTACCAATGCTTAATCAGTGAGGCACCTATCTCAGCGATCTGTCTATTTCGTTCATCC
ATAGTTGCCTGACTCCCCGTCGTGTAGATAACTACGATACGGGAGGGCTTACCATCTGGCCCCAGTGCTG
CAATGATACCGCGAGACCCACGCTCACCGGCTCCAGATTTATCAGCAATAAACCAGCCAGCCGGAAGGGC
CGAGCGCAGAAGTGGTCCTGCAACTTTATCCGCCTCCATCCAGTCTATTAATTGTTGCCGGGAAGCTAGA
GTAAGTAGTTCGCCAGTTAATAGTTTGCGCAACGTTGTTGCCATTGCTACAGGCATCGTGGTGTCACGCT
CGTCGTTTGGTATGGCTTCATTCAGCTCCGGTTCCCAACGATCAAGGCGAGTTACATGATCCCCCATGTT
GTGCAAAAAAGCGGTTAGCTCCTTCGGTCCTCCGATCGTTGTCAGAAGTAAGTTGGCCGCAGTGTTATCA
CTCATGGTTATGGCAGCACTGCATAATTCTCTTACTGTCATGCCATCCGTAAGATGCTTTTCTGTGACTG
GTGAGTACTCAACCAAGTCATTCTGAGAATAGTGTATGCGGCGACCGAGTTGCTCTTGCCCGGCGTCAAT
ACGGGATAATACCGCGCCACATAGCAGAACTTTAAAAGTGCTCATCATTGGAAAACGTTCTTCGGGGCGA
AAACTCTCAAGGATCTTACCGCTGTTGAGATCCAGTTCGATGTAACCCACTCGTGCACCCAACTGATCTT
CAGCATCTTTTACTTTCACCAGCGTTTCTGGGTGAGCAAAAACAGGAAGGCAAAATGCCGCAAAAAAGGG
AATAAGGGCGACACGGAAATGTTGAATACTCATACTCTTCCTTTTTCAATATTATTGAAGCATTTATCAG
GGTTATTGTCTCATGAGCGGATACATATTTGAATGTATTTAGAAAAATAAACAAATAGGGGTTCCGCGCA
CATTTCCCCGAAAAGTGCCACCTGACGTCGACGGATCGGGAGATCTCCCGATCCCCTATGGTGCACTCTC
AGTACAATCTGCTCTGATGCCGCATAGTTAAGCCAGTATCTGCTCCCTGCTTGTGTGTTGGAGGTCGCTG
AGTAGTGCGCGAGCAAAATTTAAGCTACAACAAGGCAAGGCTTGACCGACAATTGCATGAAGAATCTGCT
TAGGGTTAGGCGTTTTGCGCTGCTTCGCGATGTACGGGCCAGATATACGCGTTGACATTGATTATTGACT
AGTTATTAATAGTAATCAATTACGGGGTCATTAGTTCATAGCCCATATATGGAGTTCCGCGTTACATAAC
TTACGGTAAATGGCCCGCCTGGCTGACCGCCCAACGACCCCCGCCCATTGACGTCAATAATGACGTATGT
TCCCATAGTAACGCCAATAGGGACTTTCCATTGACGTCAATGGGTGGAGTATTTACGGTAAACTGCCCAC
TTGGCAGTACATCAAGTGTATCATATGCCAAGTACGCCCCCTATTGACGTCAATGACGGTAAATGGCCCG
CCTGGCATTATGCCCAGTACATGACCTTATGGGACTTTCCTACTTGGCAGTACATCTACGTATTAGTCAT
CGCTATTACCATGGTGATGCGGTTTTGGCAGTACATCAATGGGCGTGGATAGCGGTTTGACTCACGGGGA
TTTCCAAGTCTCCACCCCATTGACGTCAATGGGAGTTTGTTTTGGCACCAAAATCAACGGGACTTTCCAA
AATGTCGTAACAACTCCGCCCCATTGACGCAAATGGGCGGTAGGCGTGTACGGTGGGAGGTCTATATAAG
CAGCGCGTTTTGCCTGTACTGGGTCTCTCTGGTTAGACCAGATCTGAGCCTGGGAGCTCTCTGGCTAACT
AGGGAACCCACTGCTTAAGCCTCAATAAAGCTTGCCTTGAGTGCTTCAAGTAGTGTGTGCCCGTCTGTTG
TGTGACTCTGGTAACTAGAGATCCCTCAGACCCTTTTAGTCAGTGTGGAAAATCTCTAGCAGTGGCGCCC
GAACAGGGACTTGAAAGCGAAAGGGAAACCAGAGGAGCTCTCTCGACGCAGGACTCGGCTTGCTGAAGCG
CGCACGGCAAGAGGCGAGGGGCGGCGACTGGTGAGTACGCCAAAAATTTTGACTAGCGGAGGCTAGAAGG
AGAGAGATGGGTGCGAGAGCGTCAGTATTAAGCGGGGGAGAATTAGATCGCGATGGGAAAAAATTCGGTT
AAGGCCAGGGGGAAAGAAAAAATATAAATTAAAACATATAGTATGGGCAAGCAGGGAGCTAGAACGATTC
GCAGTTAATCCTGGCCTGTTAGAAACATCAGAAGGCTGTAGACAAATACTGGGACAGCTACAACCATCCC
TTCAGACAGGATCAGAAGAACTTAGATCATTATATAATACAGTAGCAACCCTCTATTGTGTGCATCAAAG
GATAGAGATAAAAGACACCAAGGAAGCTTTAGACAAGATAGAGGAAGAGCAAAACAAAAGTAAGACCACC
GCACAGCAAGCGGCCGGCCGCTGATCTTCAGACCTGGAGGAGGAGATATGAGGGACAATTGGAGAAGTGA
ATTATATAAATATAAAGTAGTAAAAATTGAACCATTAGGAGTAGCACCCACCAAGGCAAAGAGAAGAGTG
GTGCAGAGAGAAAAAAGAGCAGTGGGAATAGGAGCTTTGTTCCTTGGGTTCTTGGGAGCAGCAGGAAGCA
CTATGGGCGCAGCGTCAATGACGCTGACGGTACAGGCCAGACAATTATTGTCTGGTATAGTGCAGCAGCA
GAACAATTTGCTGAGGGCTATTGAGGCGCAACAGCATCTGTTGCAACTCACAGTCTGGGGCATCAAGCAG
CTCCAGGCAAGAATCCTGGCTGTGGAAAGATACCTAAAGGATCAACAGCTCCTGGGGATTTGGGGTTGCT
CTGGAAAACTCATTTGCACCACTGCTGTGCCTTGGAATGCTAGTTGGAGTAATAAATCTCTGGAACAGAT
TTGGAATCACACGACCTGGATGGAGTGGGACAGAGAAATTAACAATTACACAAGCTTAATACACTCCTTA
ATTGAAGAATCGCAAAACCAGCAAGAAAAGAATGAACAAGAATTATTGGAATTAGATAAATGGGCAAGTT
TGTGGAATTGGTTTAACATAACAAATTGGCTGTGGTATATAAAATTATTCATAATGATAGTAGGAGGCTT
GGTAGGTTTAAGAATAGTTTTTGCTGTACTTTCTATAGTGAATAGAGTTAGGCAGGGATATTCACCATTA
TCGTTTCAGACCCACCTCCCAACCCCGAGGGGACCCGACAGGCCCGAAGGAATAGAAGAAGAAGGTGGAG
AGAGAGACAGAGACAGATCCATTCGATTAGTGAACGGATCGGCACTGCGTGCGCCAATTCTGCAGACAAA
TGGCAGTATTCATCCACAATTTTAAAAGAAAAGGGGGGATTGGGGGGTACAGTGCAGGGGAAAGAATAGT
AGACATAATAGCAACAGACATACAAACTAAAGAATTACAAAAACAAATTACAAAAATTCAAAATTTTCGG
GTTTATTACAGGGACAGCAGAGATCCAGTTTGGTTAGTACCGGGCCCGCTCTAGAGATCCGACGCGCCAT
CTCTAGGCCCGCGCCGGCCCCCTCGCACGGACTTGTGGGAGAAGCTCGGCTACTCCCCTGCCCCGGTTAA
TTTGCATATAATATTTCCTAGTAACTATAGAGGCTTAATGTGCGATAAAAGACAGATAATCTGTTCTTTT
TAATACTAGCTACATTTTACATGATAGGCTTGGATTTCTATAACTTCGTATAGCATACATTATACGAAGT
TATAAACAGCACAAAAGGAAACTCACCCTAACTGTAAAGTAATTGTGTGTTTTGAGACTATAAGTATCCC
TTGGAGAACCACCTTGTTGGAACGACTAGTTAGGCGTGTAGTTTTAGAGCTAGAAATAGCAAGTTAAAAT
AAGGCTAGTCCGTTATCAACTTGAAAAAGTGGCACCGAGTCGGTGCTTTTTTTCTCGAGTACTAGGATCC
ATTAGGCGGCCGCGTGGATAACCGTATTACCGCCATGCATTAGTTATTAATAGTAATCAATTACGGGGTC
ATTAGTTCATAGCCCATATATGGAGTTCCGCGTTACATAACTTACGGTAAATGGCCCGCCTGGCTGACCG
CCCAACGACCCCCGCCCATTGACGTCAATAATGACGTATGTTCCCATAGTAACGCCAATAGGGACTTTCC
ATTGACGTCAATGGGTGGAGTATTTACGGTAAACTGCCCACTTGGCAGTACATCAAGTGTATCATATGCC
AAGTACGCCCCCTATTGACGTCAATGACGGTAAATGGCCCGCCTGGCATTATGCCCAGTACATGACCTTA
TGGGACTTTCCTACTTGG
